Addgene plasmid #177950: CoV2-N-S202R
Purpose: Transient mammalian expression of codon optimized SARS-CoV-2 Nucleocapsid (S202R). Used for generating RNA packaging virus-like particles.
Depositing lab: Jennifer Doudna. Depositing organization: J. David Gladstone Institutes. Publication: Rapid assessment of SARS-CoV-2 evolved variants using virus-like particles. Syed AM, Taha TY, Tabata T, Chen IP, Ciling A, Khalid MM, Sreekumar B, Chen PY, Hayashi JM, Soczek KM, Ott M, Doudna JA. Science. 2021 Nov 4:eabl6184. doi: 10.1126/science.abl6184. PubMed 34735219.
Backbone
  Vector backbone: pcDNA3.1
  Vector type: Mammalian Expression
Growth in bacteria
  Bacterial resistance: Ampicillin, 100 μg/mL
  Growth temperature: 37°C
  Growth strain: DH5alpha
  Copy number: High Copy
Gene/Insert
  Gene/Insert name: SARS-CoV-2 Nucleocapsid (S202R)
  Species: Other
  Mutation: S202R
  Entrez Gene: N (a.k.a. GU280_gp10)
  Cloning method: Gibson Cloning
Terms and licenses: Academic/Nonprofit Terms; Industry Terms: Not Available to Industry
Depositor comments: Please visit https://www.biorxiv.org/content/10.1101/2021.08.05.455082v1 for bioRxv preprint.
How to cite: CoV2-N-S202R was a gift from Jennifer Doudna (Addgene plasmid # 177950 ; http://n2t.net/addgene:177950 ; RRID:Addgene_177950)
