[The description below was written by a language model from this plasmid's Addgene catalogue record and pLannotate feature annotations shown in this document.]
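Description:
CoV2-N-S202R is a pcDNA3.1-based mammalian expression plasmid of about 6.7 kb, built for transient expression of a codon-optimized SARS-CoV-2 nucleocapsid (N) protein carrying the S202R substitution. It is maintained in E. coli as a high-copy plasmid through a ColE1/pUC-type origin and is selected with ampicillin via the β-lactamase gene and its native promoter. An f1 origin is also present. This backbone element allows single-stranded DNA production but has no part in the plasmid's intended use.

The N open reading frame was inserted by Gibson cloning. It sits downstream of the human cytomegalovirus immediate-early enhancer and promoter and is followed by the bovine growth hormone polyadenylation signal, which together give strong constitutive transcription in transfected mammalian cells. A T7 promoter between the CMV promoter and the coding sequence could support in vitro transcription or serve as a sequencing primer site. No epitope tag or reporter is annotated on the insert. A separate cassette places the neomycin phosphotransferase gene under the SV40 early promoter with an SV40 polyadenylation signal, so G418 selection of stable cells is possible, although the stated use is transient. The short annotated fragments (HIV-1 LTR, ble, lacI, bom, and the lac promoter/operator region) appear to be residual backbone sequence or automated annotation matches rather than functional parts.

According to the record, the plasmid is used to generate RNA-packaging SARS-CoV-2 virus-like particles. There, N packages RNA into a ribonucleoprotein and contributes to particle assembly through its interaction with the viral membrane protein. The associated work assessed evolved SARS-CoV-2 variants with such particles, so this construct allows the effect of the S202R change in N to be tested in that system.
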