Features (pLannotate 1.2.2; 20 found; start..end, strand, type, name):
    128..507     +  enhancer       CMV enhancer: human cytomegalovirus immediate early enhancer
    508..711     +  promoter       CMV promoter: human cytomegalovirus (CMV) immediate early promoter
    707..740     +  LTR            5' LTR (truncated) (fragment): truncated 5' long terminal repeat (LTR) from HIV-1
    756..774     +  promoter       T7 promoter: promoter for bacteriophage T7 RNA polymerase
    845..2101    +  CDS            N: NCAP_SARS2 - Experimental evidence at protein level: Swiss-Prot protein existence level 1. Packages the positive strand viral genome RNA into a helical ribonucleocapsid (RNP) and plays a fundamental role during virion assembly through its interactions with the viral genome and membrane protein M. Plays an important role in enhancing the efficiency of subgenomic viral RNA transcription as well as viral replication (By similarity). May modulate transforming growth factor-beta signaling by binding host smad3 (By similarity). From Severe acute respiratory syndrome coronavirus 2 (2019-nCoV) (SARS-C
   2148..2372    +  polyA_signal   bGH poly(A) signal: bovine growth hormone polyadenylation signal
   2376..2397    +  promoter       SV40 promoter (fragment): SV40 enhancer and early promoter
   2418..2846    +  rep_origin     f1 ori (sequence partly withheld): f1 bacteriophage origin of replication; arrow indicates direction of (+) strand synthesis
   2860..3189    +  promoter       SV40 promoter: SV40 enhancer and early promoter
   3256..4047    +  CDS            neo: KKA2_KLEPN - Also known as kan, nptII. Experimental evidence at protein level: Swiss-Prot protein existence level 1. Resistance to kanamycin, neomycin, paromomycin, ribostamycin, butirosin and gentamicin B. From Klebsiella pneumoniae.
   4071..4229    +  CDS            ble (fragment): BLE_KLEPN - Experimental evidence at protein level: Swiss-Prot protein existence level 1. Binding protein with a strong affinity to the bleomycin family of antibiotics. Binds to CL990; an antimitotic-antibiotic compound. From Klebsiella pneumoniae.
   4224..4345    +  polyA_signal   SV40 poly(A) signal: SV40 polyadenylation signal
   4418..4434    -  protein_bind   lac operator: The lac repressor binds to the lac operator to inhibit transcription in E. coli. This inhibition can be relieved by adding lactose or isopropyl-β-D-thiogalactopyranoside (IPTG). lac repressor encoded by lacI
   4442..4472    -  promoter       lac promoter: promoter for the E. coli lac operon
   4487..4508    -  protein_bind   CAP binding site: CAP binding activates transcription in the presence of cAMP. E. coli catabolite activator protein
   4521..4613    -  CDS            lacI (fragment): lac repressor; lacI; The lac repressor binds to the lac operator to inhibit transcription in E. coli. This inhibition can be relieved by adding lactose or isopropyl-β-D-thiogalactopyranoside (IPTG).
   4796..5384    -  rep_origin     ori: high-copy-number ColE1/pMB1/pBR322/pUC origin of replication
   5555..6415    -  CDS            AmpR: β-lactamase; bla; confers resistance to ampicillin, carbenicillin, and related antibiotics
   6416..6520    -  promoter       AmpR promoter: bla
   6579..6631    -  misc_feature   bom (fragment): basis of mobility region from pBR322
>Addgene plasmid #177950 | CoV2-N-S202R | addgene full sequence | sequence record 348193 | Addgene NGS Result
GCTGAGTAGTGCGCGAGCAAAATTTAAGCTACAACAAGGCAAGGCTTGACCGACAATTGCATGAAGAATC
TGCTTAGGGTTAGGCGTTTTGCGCTGCTTCGCGATGTACGGGCCAGATATACGCGTTGACATTGATTATT
GACTAGTTATTAATAGTAATCAATTACGGGGTCATTAGTTCATAGCCCATATATGGAGTTCCGCGTTACA
TAACTTACGGTAAATGGCCCGCCTGGCTGACCGCCCAACGACCCCCGCCCATTGACGTCAATAATGACGT
ATGTTCCCATAGTAACGCCAATAGGGACTTTCCATTGACGTCAATGGGTGGAGTATTTACGGTAAACTGC
CCACTTGGCAGTACATCAAGTGTATCATATGCCAAGTACGCCCCCTATTGACGTCAATGACGGTAAATGG
CCCGCCTGGCATTATGCCCAGTACATGACCTTATGGGACTTTCCTACTTGGCAGTACATCTACGTATTAG
TCATCGCTATTACCATGGTGATGCGGTTTTGGCAGTACATCAATGGGCGTGGATAGCGGTTTGACTCACG
GGGATTTCCAAGTCTCCACCCCATTGACGTCAATGGGAGTTTGTTTTGGCACCAAAATCAACGGGACTTT
CCAAAATGTCGTAACAACTCCGCCCCATTGACGCAAATGGGCGGTAGGCGTGTACGGTGGGAGGTCTATA
TAAGCAGAGCTCTCTGGCTAACTAGAGAACCCACTGCTTACTGGCTTATCGAAATTAATACGACTCACTA
TAGGGAGACCCAAGCTGGCTAGCCTTCCATTTCAGGTGTCGTGAGGATCTATTTCCGGTGAATTCGCCGC
CACCATGAGCGACAACGGCCCCCAAAACCAACGGAATGCCCCTCGGATAACATTTGGTGGCCCTAGTGAT
TCCACAGGAAGTAACCAAAACGGAGAACGGTCTGGAGCCCGCTCTAAACAGAGGCGACCACAGGGATTGC
CAAATAACACAGCGTCATGGTTTACAGCCCTGACTCAACATGGAAAGGAGGACTTGAAATTTCCACGAGG
ACAGGGTGTACCAATAAACACAAACAGTAGTCCAGACGATCAGATCGGGTATTATAGAAGGGCCACGAGA
CGCATCAGAGGTGGAGATGGTAAAATGAAAGATCTCAGTCCGCGCTGGTACTTTTATTATTTGGGAACCG
GCCCAGAAGCGGGCCTCCCATATGGAGCCAATAAGGACGGGATTATATGGGTGGCTACAGAGGGAGCCCT
CAATACGCCAAAAGATCACATCGGAACAAGAAACCCTGCTAATAATGCCGCAATCGTGCTGCAGTTGCCT
CAGGGGACGACGCTTCCTAAAGGCTTTTACGCAGAAGGATCACGCGGCGGCAGCCAAGCATCCTCAAGGT
CTAGTTCCAGAAGTCGAAACAGCTCCAGAAACTCCACACCAGGGTCCCGAAGGGGCACAAGTCCGGCGCG
GATGGCGGGCAACGGCGGAGACGCCGCACTCGCTCTGTTGCTCCTGGACCGGCTCAACCAACTTGAATCC
AAGATGAGTGGTAAGGGACAGCAGCAACAAGGTCAAACCGTAACCAAGAAAAGCGCTGCAGAAGCTTCTA
AAAAACCTCGACAAAAACGGACCGCTACGAAGGCATATAACGTTACTCAAGCCTTCGGGAGACGAGGGCC
GGAGCAAACCCAGGGGAATTTTGGAGATCAGGAGCTCATCCGGCAAGGGACAGATTACAAACATTGGCCT
CAAATCGCTCAGTTCGCGCCGTCCGCAAGTGCTTTTTTCGGAATGTCTCGCATCGGTATGGAAGTAACAC
CATCCGGGACATGGCTCACTTATACCGGCGCCATCAAGCTGGACGACAAAGATCCAAATTTCAAAGATCA
GGTGATTCTCTTGAATAAACACATAGACGCGTATAAGACGTTTCCACCCACCGAACCCAAGAAGGACAAA
AAGAAAAAAGCTGATGAAACACAAGCGTTGCCCCAGCGACAGAAGAAGCAGCAAACCGTCACCCTCCTGC
CAGCCGCTGATCTCGATGACTTCTCCAAGCAACTTCAACAGTCCATGAGCTCAGCCGATTCTACTCAGGC
GTAACTCGAGTCTAGAGGGCCCGTTTAAACCCGCTGATCAGCCTCGACTGTGCCTTCTAGTTGCCAGCCA
TCTGTTGTTTGCCCCTCCCCCGTGCCTTCCTTGACCCTGGAAGGTGCCACTCCCACTGTCCTTTCCTAAT
AAAATGAGGAAATTGCATCGCATTGTCTGAGTAGGTGTCATTCTATTCTGGGGGGTGGGGTGGGGCAGGA
CAGCAAGGGGGAGGATTGGGAAGACAATAGCAGGCATGCTGGGGATGCGGTGGGCTCTATGGCTTCTGAG
GCGGAAAGAACCAGCTGGGGCTCTAGGGGGTATCCCC
[124 nt withheld, positions 2418-2541]
C
[91 nt withheld, positions 2543-2633]
A
[49 nt withheld, positions 2635-2683]
CCTTTGACGTTGGAGTCCACGTTCTTT
[37 nt withheld, positions 2711-2747]
ACCCTATCTCGGTCTATTCTTTTGATTTATAAGGGATTTTGCCGATTTCGGCCTATTGGTTAAAAAATGA
GCTGATTTAACAAAAATTTAACGCGAATTAATTCTGTGGAATGTGTGTCAGTTAGGGTGTGGAAAGTCCC
CAGGCTCCCCAGCAGGCAGAAGTATGCAAAGCATGCATCTCAATTAGTCAGCAACCAGGTGTGGAAAGTC
CCCAGGCTCCCCAGCAGGCAGAAGTATGCAAAGCATGCATCTCAATTAGTCAGCAACCATAGTCCCGCCC
CTAACTCCGCCCATCCCGCCCCTAACTCCGCCCAGTTCCGCCCATTCTCCGCCCCATGGCTGACTAATTT
TTTTTATTTATGCAGAGGCCGAGGCCGCCTCTGCCTCTGAGCTATTCCAGAAGTAGTGAGGAGGCTTTTT
TGGAGGCCTAGGCTTTTGCAAAAAGCTCCCGGGAGCTTGTATATCCATTTTCGGATCTGATCAAGAGACA
GGATGAGGATCGTTTCGCATGATTGAACAAGATGGATTGCACGCAGGTTCTCCGGCCGCTTGGGTGGAGA
GGCTATTCGGCTATGACTGGGCACAACAGACAATCGGCTGCTCTGATGCCGCCGTGTTCCGGCTGTCAGC
GCAGGGGCGCCCGGTTCTTTTTGTCAAGACCGACCTGTCCGGTGCCCTGAATGAACTGCAGGACGAGGCA
GCGCGGCTATCGTGGCTGGCCACGACGGGCGTTCCTTGCGCAGCTGTGCTCGACGTTGTCACTGAAGCGG
GAAGGGACTGGCTGCTATTGGGCGAAGTGCCGGGGCAGGATCTCCTGTCATCTCACCTTGCTCCTGCCGA
GAAAGTATCCATCATGGCTGATGCAATGCGGCGGCTGCATACGCTTGATCCGGCTACCTGCCCATTCGAC
CACCAAGCGAAACATCGCATCGAGCGAGCACGTACTCGGATGGAAGCCGGTCTTGTCGATCAGGATGATC
TGGACGAAGAGCATCAGGGGCTCGCGCCAGCCGAACTGTTCGCCAGGCTCAAGGCGCGCATGCCCGACGG
CGAGGATCTCGTCGTGACCCATGGCGATGCCTGCTTGCCGAATATCATGGTGGAAAATGGCCGCTTTTCT
GGATTCATCGACTGTGGCCGGCTGGGTGTGGCGGACCGCTATCAGGACATAGCGTTGGCTACCCGTGATA
TTGCTGAAGAGCTTGGCGGCGAATGGGCTGACCGCTTCCTCGTGCTTTACGGTATCGCCGCTCCCGATTC
GCAGCGCATCGCCTTCTATCGCCTTCTTGACGAGTTCTTCTGAGCGGGACTCTGGGGTTCGAAATGACCG
ACCAAGCGACGCCCAACCTGCCATCACGAGATTTCGATTCCACCGCCGCCTTCTATGAAAGGTTGGGCTT
CGGAATCGTTTTCCGGGACGCCGGCTGGATGATCCTCCAGCGCGGGGATCTCATGCTGGAGTTCTTCGCC
CACCCCAACTTGTTTATTGCAGCTTATAATGGTTACAAATAAAGCAATAGCATCACAAATTTCACAAATA
AAGCATTTTTTTCACTGCATTCTAGTTGTGGTTTGTCCAAACTCATCAATGTATCTTATCATGTCTGTAT
ACCGTCGACCTCTAGCTAGAGCTTGGCGTAATCATGGTCATAGCTGTTTCCTGTGTGAAATTGTTATCCG
CTCACAATTCCACACAACATACGAGCCGGAAGCATAAAGTGTAAAGCCTGGGGTGCCTAATGAGTGAGCT
AACTCACATTAATTGCGTTGCGCTCACTGCCCGCTTTCCAGTCGGGAAACCTGTCGTGCCAGCTGCATTA
ATGAATCGGCCAACGCGCGGGGAGAGGCGGTTTGCGTATTGGGCGCTCTTCCGCTTCCTCGCTCACTGAC
TCGCTGCGCTCGGTCGTTCGGCTGCGGCGAGCGGTATCAGCTCACTCAAAGGCGGTAATACGGTTATCCA
CAGAATCAGGGGATAACGCAGGAAAGAACATGTGAGCAAAAGGCCAGCAAAAGGCCAGGAACCGTAAAAA
GGCCGCGTTGCTGGCGTTTTTCCATAGGCTCCGCCCCCCTGACGAGCATCACAAAAATCGACGCTCAAGT
CAGAGGTGGCGAAACCCGACAGGACTATAAAGATACCAGGCGTTTCCCCCTGGAAGCTCCCTCGTGCGCT
CTCCTGTTCCGACCCTGCCGCTTACCGGATACCTGTCCGCCTTTCTCCCTTCGGGAAGCGTGGCGCTTTC
TCATAGCTCACGCTGTAGGTATCTCAGTTCGGTGTAGGTCGTTCGCTCCAAGCTGGGCTGTGTGCACGAA
CCCCCCGTTCAGCCCGACCGCTGCGCCTTATCCGGTAACTATCGTCTTGAGTCCAACCCGGTAAGACACG
ACTTATCGCCACTGGCAGCAGCCACTGGTAACAGGATTAGCAGAGCGAGGTATGTAGGCGGTGCTACAGA
GTTCTTGAAGTGGTGGCCTAACTACGGCTACACTAGAAGAACAGTATTTGGTATCTGCGCTCTGCTGAAG
CCAGTTACCTTCGGAAAAAGAGTTGGTAGCTCTTGATCCGGCAAACAAACCACCGCTGGTAGCGGTGGTT
TTTTTGTTTGCAAGCAGCAGATTACGCGCAGAAAAAAAGGATCTCAAGAAGATCCTTTGATCTTTTCTAC
GGGGTCTGACGCTCAGTGGAACGAAAACTCACGTTAAGGGATTTTGGTCATGAGATTATCAAAAAGGATC
TTCACCTAGATCCTTTTAAATTAAAAATGAAGTTTTAAATCAATCTAAAGTATATATGAGTAAACTTGGT
CTGACAGTTACCAATGCTTAATCAGTGAGGCACCTATCTCAGCGATCTGTCTATTTCGTTCATCCATAGT
TGCCTGACTCCCCGTCGTGTAGATAACTACGATACGGGAGGGCTTACCATCTGGCCCCAGTGCTGCAATG
ATACCGCGAGACCCACGCTCACCGGCTCCAGATTTATCAGCAATAAACCAGCCAGCCGGAAGGGCCGAGC
GCAGAAGTGGTCCTGCAACTTTATCCGCCTCCATCCAGTCTATTAATTGTTGCCGGGAAGCTAGAGTAAG
TAGTTCGCCAGTTAATAGTTTGCGCAACGTTGTTGCCATTGCTACAGGCATCGTGGTGTCACGCTCGTCG
TTTGGTATGGCTTCATTCAGCTCCGGTTCCCAACGATCAAGGCGAGTTACATGATCCCCCATGTTGTGCA
AAAAAGCGGTTAGCTCCTTCGGTCCTCCGATCGTTGTCAGAAGTAAGTTGGCCGCAGTGTTATCACTCAT
GGTTATGGCAGCACTGCATAATTCTCTTACTGTCATGCCATCCGTAAGATGCTTTTCTGTGACTGGTGAG
TACTCAACCAAGTCATTCTGAGAATAGTGTATGCGGCGACCGAGTTGCTCTTGCCCGGCGTCAATACGGG
ATAATACCGCGCCACATAGCAGAACTTTAAAAGTGCTCATCATTGGAAAACGTTCTTCGGGGCGAAAACT
CTCAAGGATCTTACCGCTGTTGAGATCCAGTTCGATGTAACCCACTCGTGCACCCAACTGATCTTCAGCA
TCTTTTACTTTCACCAGCGTTTCTGGGTGAGCAAAAACAGGAAGGCAAAATGCCGCAAAAAAGGGAATAA
GGGCGACACGGAAATGTTGAATACTCATACTCTTCCTTTTTCAATATTATTGAAGCATTTATCAGGGTTA
TTGTCTCATGAGCGGATACATATTTGAATGTATTTAGAAAAATAAACAAATAGGGGTTCCGCGCACATTT
CCCCGAAAAGTGCCACCTGACGTCGACGGATCGGGAGATCTCCCGATCCCCTATGGTGCACTCTCAGTAC
AATCTGCTCTGATGCCGCATAGTTAAGCCAGTATCTGCTCCCTGCTTGTGTGTTGGAGGTC
